Addgene plasmid #60181: DYSF-Exon14-del
Purpose: Plasmid contains human dysferlin with exon 14 deleted. Deletion maintains the open reading frame.
Depositing lab: Jain Foundation.
Backbone
  Vector backbone: pUC57-Kan
  Backbone size w/o insert (bp): 2363
  Total vector size (bp): 6242
  Vector type: cloning vector
Growth in bacteria
  Bacterial resistance: Kanamycin, 50 μg/mL
  Growth temperature: 37°C
  Growth strain: Top10
  Copy number: Unknown
Gene/Insert
  Gene/Insert name: Dysferlin (alt name: DYSF)
  Species: H. sapiens (human)
  Insert size (bp): 6242
  Mutation: Exon 14 has been deleted
  Entrez Gene: DYSF (a.k.a. FER1L1, LGMD2B, LGMDR2, MMD1)
  Cloning method: Unknown
  Sequencing primers: 5′ gagcagattgtactgagagtgcacg; 3′ M13pUC-rev
Resource information
  A portion of this plasmid was derived from a plasmid made by: The human dysferlin insert was synthesized by Genewiz
Terms and licenses: Academic/Nonprofit Terms; Industry Terms: Not Available to Industry
How to cite: DYSF-Exon14-del was a gift from Jain Foundation (Addgene plasmid # 60181 ; http://n2t.net/addgene:60181 ; RRID:Addgene_60181)
