[The description below was written by a language model from this plasmid's Addgene catalogue record and pLannotate feature annotations shown in this document.]
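Description:
DYSF-Exon14-del is a bacterial cloning plasmid built on the pUC57-Kan backbone that carries a synthesized human dysferlin (DYSF) coding sequence from which exon 14 has been removed. According to the record, the deletion preserves the open reading frame, so the insert encodes an internally shortened dysferlin rather than a truncated one. Dysferlin is a calcium-sensing protein involved in resealing the sarcolemma of skeletal and cardiac muscle after mechanical damage, and the gene's aliases (LGMD2B/LGMDR2, MMD1) reflect its link to limb-girdle muscular dystrophy and Miyoshi myopathy.

The feature table shows the DYSF coding sequence as a single annotated CDS of about 6.2 kb on the forward strand. The backbone supplies a high-copy ColE1/pUC-type origin of replication and a kanamycin resistance gene (aph(3')-Ia) driven by the bla (AmpR) promoter, allowing propagation and selection in E. coli. The lac promoter, lac operator and CAP binding site lie downstream of the insert on the opposite strand, and short bom, rop and lacI fragments are backbone remnants. No eukaryotic promoter, polyadenylation signal, tag or reporter is annotated, which fits the catalogue classification as a cloning vector: the plasmid serves as a source of the exon-deleted cDNA for subcloning, not for direct expression in mammalian cells. The record does not state a specific application, though an in-frame exon deletion of this kind would suit tests of whether dysferlin lacking that exon retains function.

The catalogue lists 6242 bp as both insert and total vector size, whereas the depositor's full sequence is 8,605 nt, roughly the sum of the insert and the 2363 bp backbone.
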