Features (pLannotate 1.2.2; 10 found; start..end, strand, type, name):
    137..182     +  misc_feature   bom (fragment): basis of mobility region from pBR322
    219..6389    +  CDS            DYSF: DYSF_HUMAN - Also known as FER1L1. Experimental evidence at protein level: Swiss-Prot protein existence level 1. Key calcium ion sensor involved in the Ca(2+)-triggered synaptic vesicle-plasma membrane fusion. Plays a role in the sarcolemma repair mechanism of both skeletal muscle and cardiomyocytes that permits rapid resealing of membranes disrupted by mechanical stress (By similarity). From Homo sapiens (Human).
   6453..6469    -  protein_bind   lac operator: The lac repressor binds to the lac operator to inhibit transcription in E. coli. This inhibition can be relieved by adding lactose or isopropyl-β-D-thiogalactopyranoside (IPTG). lac repressor encoded by lacI
   6477..6507    -  promoter       lac promoter: promoter for the E. coli lac operon
   6522..6543    -  protein_bind   CAP binding site: CAP binding activates transcription in the presence of cAMP. E. coli catabolite activator protein
   6556..6648    -  CDS            lacI (fragment): lac repressor; lacI; The lac repressor binds to the lac operator to inhibit transcription in E. coli. This inhibition can be relieved by adding lactose or isopropyl-β-D-thiogalactopyranoside (IPTG).
   6831..7419    -  rep_origin     ori: high-copy-number ColE1/pMB1/pBR322/pUC origin of replication
   7590..8405    -  CDS            KanR: aminoglycoside phosphotransferase; aph(3')-Ia; confers resistance to kanamycin in bacteria or G418 (Geneticin®) in eukaryotes
   8406..8510    -  promoter       AmpR promoter: bla
   8605..35      +  CDS            rop (fragment) (across the origin): Rop protein, which maintains plasmids at low copy number; rop
>Addgene plasmid #60181 | DYSF-Exon14-del | depositor full sequence | sequence record 96273 | DYSF-Exon14-del sequence 8605 bps
TCGCGCGTTTCGGTGATGACGGTGAAAACCTCTGACACATGCAGCTCCCGGAGACGGTCACAGCTTGTCT
GTAAGCGGATGCCGGGAGCAGACAAGCCCGTCAGGGCGCGTCAGCGGGTGTTGGCGGGTGTCGGGGCTGG
CTTAACTATGCGGCATCAGAGCAGATTGTACTGAGAGTGCACGAATTCGATATCGTTAACGGTACCACTA
GTACGCGTATGCTGAGGGTCTTCATCCTCTATGCCGAGAACGTCCACACACCCGACACCGACATCAGCGA
TGCCTACTGCTCCGCGGTGTTTGCAGGGGTGAAGAAGAGAACCAAAGTCATCAAGAACAGCGTGAACCCT
GTATGGAATGAGGGATTTGAATGGGACCTCAAGGGCATCCCCCTGGACCAGGGCTCTGAGCTTCATGTGG
TGGTCAAAGACCATGAGACGATGGGGAGGAACAGGTTCCTGGGGGAAGCCAAGGTCCCACTCCGAGAGGT
CCTCGCCACCCCTAGTCTGTCCGCCAGCTTCAATGCCCCCCTGCTGGACACCAAGAAGCAGCCCACAGGG
GCCTCGCTGGTCCTGCAGGTGTCCTACACACCGCTGCCTGGAGCTGTGCCCCTGTTCCCGCCCCCTACTC
CTCTGGAGCCCTCCCCGACTCTGCCTGACCTGGATGTAGTGGCAGACACAGGAGGAGAGGAAGACACAGA
GGACCAGGGACTCACTGGAGATGAGGCGGAGCCATTCCTGGATCAAAGCGGAGGCCCGGGGGCTCCCACC
ACCCCAAGGAAACTACCTTCACGTCCTCCGCCCCACTACCCCGGGATCAAAAGAAAGCGAAGTGCGCCTA
CATCTAGAAAGCTGCTGTCAGACAAACCGCAGGATTTCCAGATCAGGGTCCAGGTGATCGAGGGGCGCCA
GCTGCCGGGGGTGAACATCAAGCCTGTGGTCAAGGTTACCGCTGCAGGGCAGACCAAGCGGACGCGGATC
CACAAGGGAAACAGCCCACTCTTCAATGAGACTCTTTTCTTCAACTTGTTTGACTCTCCTGGGGAGCTGT
TTGATGAGCCCATCTTTATCACGGTGGTAGACTCTCGTTCTCTCAGGACAGATGCTCTCCTCGGGGAGTT
CCGGATGGACGTGGGCACCATTTACAGAGAGCCCCGGCACGCCTATCTCAGGAAGTGGCTGCTGCTCTCA
GACCCTGATGACTTCTCTGCTGGGGCCAGAGGCTACCTGAAAACAAGCCTTTGTGTGCTGGGGCCTGGGG
ACGAAGCGCCTCTGGAGAGAAAAGACCCCTCTGAAGACAAGGAGGACATTGAAAGCAACCTGCTCCGGCC
CACAGGCGTAGCCCTGCGAGGAGCCCACTTCTGCCTGAAGGTCTTCCGGGCCGAGGACTTGCCGCAGATG
GACGATGCCGTGATGGACAACGTGAAACAGATCTTTGGCTTCGAGAGTAACAAGAAGAACTTGGTGGACC
CCTTTGTGGAGGTCAGCTTTGCGGGGAAAATGTTTCCCTCCATGTGCGAAAAAATGAGGATTCGTATCAT
AGACTGGGACCGCCTGACTCACAATGACATCGTGGCTACCACCTACCTGAGTATGTCGAAAATCTCTGCC
CCTGGAGGAGAAATAGAAGAGGAGCCTGCAGGTGCTGTCAAGCCTTCGAAAGCCTCAGACTTGGATGACT
ACCTGGGCTTCCTCCCCACTTTTGGGCCCTGCTACATCAACCTCTATGGCAGTCCCAGAGAGTTCACAGG
CTTCCCAGACCCCTACACAGAGCTCAACACAGGCAAGGGGGAAGGTGTGGCTTATCGTGGCCGGCTTCTG
CTCTCCCTGGAGACCAAGCTGGTGGAGCACAGTGAACAGAAGGTGGAGGACCTTCCTGCGGATGACATCC
TCCGGGTGGAGAAGTACCTTAGGAGGCGCAAGTACTCCCTGTTTGCGGCCTTCTACTCAGCCACCATGCT
GCAGGATGTGGATGATGCCATCCAGTTTGAGGTCAGCATCGGGAACTACGGGAACAAGTTCGACATGACC
TGCCTGCCGCTGGCCTCCACCACTCAGTACAGCCGTGCAGTCTTTGACGGGTGCCACTACTACTACCTAC
CCTGGGGTAACGTGAAACCTGTGGTGGTGCTGTCATCCTACTGGGAGGACATCAGCCATAGAATCGAGAC
TCAGAACCAGCTGCTTGGGATTGCTGACCGGCTGGAAGCTGGCCTGGAGCAGGTCCACCTGGCCCTGAAG
GCGCAGTGCTCCACGGAGGACGTGGACTCGCTGGTGGCTCAGCTGACGGATGAGCTCATCGCAGGCTGCA
GCCAGCCTCTGGGTGACATCCATGAGACACCCTCTGCCACCCACCTGGACCAGTACCTGTACCAGCTGCG
CACCCATCACCTGAGCCAAATCACTGAGGCTGCCCTGGCCCTGAAGCTCGGCCACAGTGAGCTCCCTGCA
GCTCTGGAGCAGGCGGAGGACTGGCTCCTGCGTCTGCGTGCCCTGGCAGAGGAGCCCCAGAACAGCCTGC
CGGACATCGTCATCTGGATGCTGCAGGGAGACAAGCGTGTGGCATACCAGCGGGTGCCCGCCCACCAAGT
CCTCTTCTCCCGGCGGGGTGCCAACTACTGTGGCAAGAATTGTGGGAAGCTACAGACAATCTTTCTGAAA
TATCCGATGGAGAAGGTGCCTGGCGCCCGGATGCCAGTGCAGATACGGGTCAAGCTGTGGTTTGGGCTCT
CTGTGGATGAGAAGGAGTTCAACCAGTTTGCTGAGGGGAAGCTGTCTGTCTTTGCTGAAACCTATGAGAA
CGAGACTAAGTTGGCCCTTGTTGGGAACTGGGGCACAACGGGCCTCACCTACCCCAAGTTTTCTGACGTC
ACGGGCAAGATCAAGCTACCCAAGGACAGCTTCCGCCCCTCGGCCGGCTGGACCTGGGCTGGAGATTGGT
TCGTGTGTCCGGAGAAGACTCTGCTCCATGACATGGACGCCGGTCACCTGAGCTTCGTGGAAGAGGTGTT
TGAGAACCAGACCCGGCTTCCCGGAGGCCAGTGGATCTACATGAGTGACAACTACACCGATGTGAACGGG
GAGAAGGTGCTTCCCAAGGATGACATTGAGTGCCCACTGGGCTGGAAGTGGGAAGATGAGGAATGGTCCA
CAGACCTCAACCGGGCTGTCGATGAGCAAGGCTGGGAGTATAGCATCACCATCCCCCCGGAGCGGAAGCC
GAAGCACTGGGTCCCTGCTGAGAAGATGTACTACACACACCGACGGCGGCGCTGGGTGCGCCTGCGCAGG
AGGGATCTCAGCCAAATGGAAGCACTGAAAAGGCACAGGCAGGCGGAGGCGGAGGGCGAGGGCTGGGAGT
ACGCCTCTCTTTTTGGCTGGAAGTTCCACCTCGAGTACCGCAAGACAGATGCCTTCCGCCGCCGCCGCTG
GCGCCGTCGCATGGAGCCACTGGAGAAGACGGGGCCTGCAGCTGTGTTTGCCCTTGAGGGGGCCCTGGGC
GGCGTGATGGATGACAAGAGTGAAGATTCCATGTCCGTCTCCACCTTGAGCTTCGGTGTGAACAGACCCA
CGATTTCCTGCATATTCGACTATGGGAACCGCTACCATCTACGCTGCTACATGTACCAGGCCCGGGACCT
GGCTGCGATGGACAAGGACTCTTTTTCTGATCCCTATGCCATCGTCTCCTTCCTGCACCAGAGCCAGAAG
ACGGTGGTGGTGAAGAACACCCTTAACCCCACCTGGGACCAGACGCTCATCTTCTACGAGATCGAGATCT
TTGGCGAGCCGGCCACAGTTGCTGAGCAACCGCCCAGCATTGTGGTGGAGCTGTACGACCATGACACTTA
TGGTGCAGACGAGTTTATGGGTCGCTGCATCTGTCAACCGAGTCTGGAACGGATGCCACGGCTGGCCTGG
TTCCCACTGACGAGGGGCAGCCAGCCGTCGGGGGAGCTGCTGGCCTCTTTTGAGCTCATCCAGAGAGAGA
AGCCGGCCATCCACCATATTCCTGGTTTTGAGGTGCAGGAGACATCAAGGATCCTGGATGAGTCTGAGGA
CACAGACCTGCCCTACCCACCACCCCAGAGGGAGGCCAACATCTACATGGTTCCTCAGAACATCAAGCCA
GCGCTCCAGCGTACCGCCATCGAGATCCTGGCATGGGGCCTGCGGAACATGAAGAGTTACCAGCTGGCCA
ACATCTCCTCCCCCAGCCTCGTGGTAGAGTGTGGGGGCCAGACGGTGCAGTCCTGTGTCATCAGGAACCT
CCGGAAGAACCCCAACTTTGACATCTGCACCCTCTTCATGGAAGTGATGCTGCCCAGGGAGGAGCTCTAC
TGCCCCCCCATCACCGTCAAGGTCATCGATAACCGCCAGTTTGGCCGCCGGCCTGTGGTGGGCCAGTGTA
CCATCCGCTCCCTGGAGAGCTTCCTGTGTGACCCCTACTCGGCGGAGAGTCCATCCCCACAGGGTGGCCC
AGACGATGTGAGCCTACTCAGTCCTGGGGAAGACGTGCTCATCGACATTGATGACAAGGAGCCCCTCATC
CCCATCCAGGAGGAAGAGTTCATCGATTGGTGGAGCAAATTCTTTGCCTCCATAGGGGAGAGGGAAAAGT
GCGGCTCCTACCTGGAGAAGGATTTTGACACCCTGAAGGTCTATGACACACAGCTGGAGAATGTGGAGGC
CTTTGAGGGCCTGTCTGACTTTTGTAACACCTTCAAGCTGTACCGGGGCAAGACGCAGGAGGAGACAGAA
GATCCATCTGTGATTGGTGAATTTAAGGGCCTCTTCAAAATTTATCCCCTCCCAGAAGACCCAGCCATCC
CCATGCCCCCAAGACAGTTCCACCAGCTGGCCGCCCAGGGACCCCAGGAGTGCTTGGTCCGTATCTACAT
TGTCCGAGCATTTGGCCTGCAGCCCAAGGACCCCAATGGAAAGTGTGATCCTTACATCAAGATCTCCATA
GGGAAGAAATCAGTGAGTGACCAGGATAACTACATCCCCTGCACGCTGGAGCCCGTATTTGGAAAGATGT
TCGAGCTGACCTGCACTCTGCCTCTGGAGAAGGACCTAAAGATCACTCTCTATGACTATGACCTCCTCTC
CAAGGACGAAAAGATCGGTGAGACGGTCGTCGACCTGGAGAACAGGCTGCTGTCCAAGTTTGGGGCTCGC
TGTGGACTCCCACAGACCTACTGTGTCTCTGGACCGAACCAGTGGCGGGACCAGCTCCGCCCCTCCCAGC
TCCTCCACCTCTTCTGCCAGCAGCATAGAGTCAAGGCACCTGTGTACCGGACAGACCGTGTAATGTTTCA
GGATAAAGAATATTCCATTGAAGAGATAGAGGCTGGCAGGATCCCAAACCCACACCTGGGCCCAGTGGAG
GAGCGTCTGGCTCTGCATGTGCTTCAGCAGCAGGGCCTGGTCCCGGAGCACGTGGAGTCACGGCCCCTCT
ACAGCCCCCTGCAGCCAGACATCGAGCAGGGGAAGCTGCAGATGTGGGTCGACCTATTTCCGAAGGCCCT
GGGGCGGCCTGGACCTCCCTTCAACATCACCCCACGGAGAGCCAGAAGGTTTTTCCTGCGTTGTATTATC
TGGAATACCAGAGATGTGATCCTGGATGACCTGAGCCTCACGGGGGAGAAGATGAGCGACATTTATGTGA
AAGGTTGGATGATTGGCTTTGAAGAACACAAGCAAAAGACAGACGTGCATTATCGTTCCCTGGGAGGTGA
AGGCAACTTCAACTGGAGGTTCATTTTCCCCTTCGACTACCTGCCAGCTGAGCAAGTCTGTACCATTGCC
AAGAAGGATGCCTTCTGGAGGCTGGACAAGACTGAGAGCAAAATCCCAGCACGAGTGGTGTTCCAGATCT
GGGACAATGACAAGTTCTCCTTTGATGATTTTCTGGGCTCCCTGCAGCTCGATCTCAACCGCATGCCCAA
GCCAGCCAAGACAGCCAAGAAGTGCTCCTTGGACCAGCTGGATGATGCTTTCCACCCAGAATGGTTTGTG
TCCCTTTTTGAGCAGAAAACAGTGAAGGGCTGGTGGCCCTGTGTAGCAGAAGAGGGTGAGAAGAAAATAC
TGGCGGGCAAGCTGGAAATGACCTTGGAGATTGTAGCAGAGAGTGAGCATGAGGAGCGGCCTGCTGGCCA
GGGCCGGGATGAGCCCAACATGAACCCTAAGCTTGAGGACCCAAGGCGCCCCGACACCTCCTTCCTGTGG
TTTACCTCCCCATACAAGACCATGAAGTTCATCCTGTGGCGGCGTTTCCGGTGGGCCATCATCCTCTTCA
TCATCCTCTTCATCCTGCTGCTGTTCCTGGCCATCTTCATCTACGCCTTCCCGAACTATGCTGCCATGAA
GCTGGTGAAGCCCTTCAGCTGATGATCACCATGGCATATGGCTAGCGCGGCCGCCATGGTCATAGCTGTT
TCCTGTGTGAAATTGTTATCCGCTCACAATTCCACACAACATACGAGCCGGAAGCATAAAGTGTAAAGCC
TGGGGTGCCTAATGAGTGAGCTAACTCACATTAATTGCGTTGCGCTCACTGCCCGCTTTCCAGTCGGGAA
ACCTGTCGTGCCAGCTGCATTAATGAATCGGCCAACGCGCGGGGAGAGGCGGTTTGCGTATTGGGCGCTC
TTCCGCTTCCTCGCTCACTGACTCGCTGCGCTCGGTCGTTCGGCTGCGGCGAGCGGTATCAGCTCACTCA
AAGGCGGTAATACGGTTATCCACAGAATCAGGGGATAACGCAGGAAAGAACATGTGAGCAAAAGGCCAGC
AAAAGGCCAGGAACCGTAAAAAGGCCGCGTTGCTGGCGTTTTTCCATAGGCTCCGCCCCCCTGACGAGCA
TCACAAAAATCGACGCTCAAGTCAGAGGTGGCGAAACCCGACAGGACTATAAAGATACCAGGCGTTTCCC
CCTGGAAGCTCCCTCGTGCGCTCTCCTGTTCCGACCCTGCCGCTTACCGGATACCTGTCCGCCTTTCTCC
CTTCGGGAAGCGTGGCGCTTTCTCATAGCTCACGCTGTAGGTATCTCAGTTCGGTGTAGGTCGTTCGCTC
CAAGCTGGGCTGTGTGCACGAACCCCCCGTTCAGCCCGACCGCTGCGCCTTATCCGGTAACTATCGTCTT
GAGTCCAACCCGGTAAGACACGACTTATCGCCACTGGCAGCAGCCACTGGTAACAGGATTAGCAGAGCGA
GGTATGTAGGCGGTGCTACAGAGTTCTTGAAGTGGTGGCCTAACTACGGCTACACTAGAAGAACAGTATT
TGGTATCTGCGCTCTGCTGAAGCCAGTTACCTTCGGAAAAAGAGTTGGTAGCTCTTGATCCGGCAAACAA
ACCACCGCTGGTAGCGGTGGTTTTTTTGTTTGCAAGCAGCAGATTACGCGCAGAAAAAAAGGATCTCAAG
AAGATCCTTTGATCTTTTCTACGGGGTCTGACGCTCAGTGGAACGAAAACTCACGTTAAGGGATTTTGGT
CATGAGATTATCAAAAAGGATCTTCACCTAGATCCTTTTAAATTAAAAATGAAGTTTTAAATCAATCTAA
AGTATATATGAGTAAACTTGGTCTGACAGTTAGAAAAACTCATCGAGCATCAAATGAAACTGCAATTTAT
TCATATCAGGATTATCAATACCATATTTTTGAAAAAGCCGTTTCTGTAATGAAGGAGAAAACTCACCGAG
GCAGTTCCATAGGATGGCAAGATCCTGGTATCGGTCTGCGATTCCGACTCGTCCAACATCAATACAACCT
ATTAATTTCCCCTCGTCAAAAATAAGGTTATCAAGTGAGAAATCACCATGAGTGACGACTGAATCCGGTG
AGAATGGCAAAAGTTTATGCATTTCTTTCCAGACTTGTTCAACAGGCCAGCCATTACGCTCGTCATCAAA
ATCACTCGCATCAACCAAACCGTTATTCATTCGTGATTGCGCCTGAGCGAGACGAAATACGCGATCGCTG
TTAAAAGGACAATTACAAACAGGAATCGAATGCAACCGGCGCAGGAACACTGCCAGCGCATCAACAATAT
TTTCACCTGAATCAGGATATTCTTCTAATACCTGGAATGCTGTTTTCCCAGGGATCGCAGTGGTGAGTAA
CCATGCATCATCAGGAGTACGGATAAAATGCTTGATGGTCGGAAGAGGCATAAATTCCGTCAGCCAGTTT
AGTCTGACCATCTCATCTGTAACATCATTGGCAACGCTACCTTTGCCATGTTTCAGAAACAACTCTGGCG
CATCGGGCTTCCCATACAATCGATAGATTGTCGCACCTGATTGCCCGACATTATCGCGAGCCCATTTATA
CCCATATAAATCAGCATCCATGTTGGAATTTAATCGCGGCCTAGAGCAAGACGTTTCCCGTTGAATATGG
CTCATACTCTTCCTTTTTCAATATTATTGAAGCATTTATCAGGGTTATTGTCTCATGAGCGGATACATAT
TTGAATGTATTTAGAAAAATAAACAAATAGGGGTTCCGCGCACATTTCCCCGAAAAGTGCCACCTGACGT
CTAAGAAACCATTATTATCATGACATTAACCTATAAAAATAGGCGTATCACGAGGCCCTTTCGTC
