>Addgene plasmid #60181 | DYSF-Exon14-del | addgene partial sequence | sequence record 98282 | pRSII-F1 5'-CGGCATCAGAGCAGATTGTAC-3'
TACCACTAGTACGCGTATGCTGAGGGTCTTCATCCTCTATGCCGAGAACGTCCACACACCCGACACCGAC
ATCAGCGATGCCTACTGCTCCGCGGTGTTTGCAGGGGTGAAGAAGAGAACCAAAGTCATCAAGAACAGCG
TGAACCCTGTATGGAATGAGGGATTTGAATGGGACCTCAAGGGCATCCCCCTGGACCAGGGCTCTGAGCT
TCATGTGGTGGTCAAAGACCATGAGACGATGGGGAGGAACAGGTTCCTGGGGGAAGCCAAGGTCCCACTC
CGAGAGGTCCTCGCCACCCCTAGTCTGTCCGCCAGCTTCAATGCCCCCCTGCTGGACACCAAGAAGCAGC
CCACAGGGGCCTCGCTGGTCCTGCAGGTGTCCTACACACCGCTGCCTGGAGCTGTGCCCCTGTTCCCGCC
CCCTACTCCTCTGGAGCCCTCCCCGACTCTGCCTGACCTGGATGTAGTGGCAGACACAGGAGGAGAGGAA
GACACAGAGGACCAGGGACTCACTGGAGATGAGGCGGAGCCATTCCTGGATCAAAGCGGAGGCCCGGGGG
CTCCCACCACCCCAAGGAAACTACCTTCACGTCCTCCGCCCCACTACCCCGGGATCAAAAGAAAGCGAAG
TGCGCCTACATCTAGAAAGCTGCTGTCAGACAAACCGCAGGATTTCCAGATCAGGGTCCAGGTGATCGAG
GGGCGCCAGCTGCCGGGGGTGAACATCAAGCCTGTGGTCAAGGTTACCGCTGCAGGGCAGACCAAGCGGA
CGCGGATCCACAAGGGAA
