>Addgene plasmid #60181 | DYSF-Exon14-del | addgene partial sequence | sequence record 98669 | M13pUC-Rev 5'-AGCGGATAACAATTTCACACAGG-3'
GCCATATGCCATGGTGATCATCAGCTGAAGGGCTTCACCAGCTTCATGGCAGCATAGTTCGGGAAGGCGT
AGATGAAGATGGCCAGGAACAGCAGCAGGATGAAGAGGATGATGAAGAGGATGATGGCCCACCGGAAACG
CCGCCACAGGATGAACTTCATGGTCTTGTATGGGGAGGTAAACCACAGGAAGGAGGTGTCGGGGCGCCTT
GGGTCCTCAAGCTTAGGGTTCATGTTGGGCTCATCCCGGCCCTGGCCAGCAGGCCGCTCCTCATGCTCAC
TCTCTGCTACAATCTCCAAGGTCATTTCCAGCTTGCCCGCCAGTATTTTCTTCTCACCCTCTTCTGCTAC
ACAGGGCCACCAGCCCTTCACTGTTTTCTGCTCAAAAAGGGACACAAACCATTCTGGGTGGAAAGCATCA
TCCAGCTGGTCCAAGGAGCACTTCTTGGCTGTCTTGGCTGGCTTGGGCATGCGGTTGAGATCGAGCTGCA
GGGAGCCCAGAAAATCATCAAAGGAGAACTTGTCATTGTCCCAGATCTGGAACACCACTCGTGCTGGGAT
TTTGCTCTCAGTCTTGTCCAGCCTCCAGAAGGCATCCTTCTTGGCAATGGTACAGACTTGCTCAGCTGGC
AGGTAGTCGAAGGGGAAAATGAACCTCCAGTTGAAGTTGCCTTCACCTCCCAGGGAACGATAATGCACGT
CTGTCTTTTGCTTGTGTTCTTCAAAGCCAATCATCCAACCTTTCACATAAATGTCGCTCATCTTCTCCC
